>Addgene plasmid #12518 | pAd-Wnt3a | addgene partial sequence | sequence record 18975 | pAd-CMV 5'-GCTAGAGATCTGGTACCGTC-3'
AGGGCCGGGCCAGCCCAGGCGTCCGCGCTCTCGGGGTGGACTCCCCCCGCTGCGCGCTCAAGCCGGCGAT
GGCTCCTCTCGGATACCTCTTAGTGCTCTGCAGCCTGAAGCAGGCTCTGGGCAGCTACCCGATCTGGTGG
TCCTTGGCTGTGGGACCCCAGTACTCCTCTCTGAGCACTCAGCCCATTCTCTGTGCCAGCATCCCAGGCC
TGGTACCGAAGCAGCTGCGCTTCTGCAGGAACTACGTGGAGATCATGCCCAGCGTGGCTGAGGGTGTCAA
AGCGGGCATCCAGGAGTGCCAGCACCAGTTCCGAGGCCGGCGTTGGAACTGCACCACCGTCAGCAACAGC
CTGGCCATCTTTGGCCCTGTTCTGGACAAAGCCACCCGGGAGTCAGCCTTTGTCCATGCCATCGCCTCCG
CTGGAGTAGCTTTCGCAGTGACACGCTCCTGTGCAGAGGGATCAGCTGCTATCTGTGGGTGCAGCAGCCG
CCTCCAGGGCTCCCCAGGCGAGGGCTGGAAGTGGGGCGGCTGTAGTGAGGACATTGAATTTGGAGGAATG
GTCTCTCGGGAGTTTGCCGATGCCAGGGAGAACCGGCCGGATGCCCGCTCTGCCATGAACCGTCACAACA
ATGAGGCTGGGCGCCAGGCCATCGCCAGTCACATGCACCTCAAGTGCAAATGCCACGGGCTATCTGGCAG
CTGTGAAGTGAAGACCTGCTGGTGGTCGCAGCCGGACTTCCGCACCATCGGGGATTTCCTCAAGGACAAG
TATGACAGTGCCTCGGAGATGGTGGTAGAGAAACACCGAGAGTCTCGTGGCTGGGTGGAAGACCCTGAGG
CCACGTTACACGTACTTCAAGGTGCCCGACAGAACGCGAACCTGGTCTACTA
