[The description below was written by a language model from this plasmid's Addgene catalogue record.]
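Description:
pAd-Wnt3a is an adenoviral shuttle plasmid for mammalian expression of mouse Wnt3a, built on the pAdTrack-CMV backbone (recorded as 9220 bp without the insert). It is maintained in E. coli as a high-copy plasmid under kanamycin selection. The record also lists neomycin/G418 as a selectable marker for mammalian cells. No feature table accompanies the entry, so the exact layout of elements and the insert size cannot be confirmed from the record. The cloning sites are not given either, beyond the note that the insert was introduced by restriction enzyme cloning. Part of the plasmid was derived from material made in another laboratory, presumably the Wnt3a cDNA, though the record does not say which part.

As the backbone name indicates, pAdTrack-CMV belongs to the AdEasy system of shuttle vectors. In general these place the gene of interest under a CMV promoter and carry a separate GFP expression cassette, which allows transfected or infected cells to be tracked by fluorescence. Adenoviral homology arms flank the cassettes, so the linearised shuttle can recombine in bacteria with an adenoviral backbone plasmid. The result is a replication-defective recombinant adenoviral genome that is then packaged in a complementing cell line. These details come from general knowledge of the backbone and are not itemised in the record.

The associated publication concerns Wnt and bone morphogenetic protein signalling in the osteoblast differentiation of mesenchymal stem cells. This suggests the construct was used to make adenovirus that delivers Wnt3a and activates Wnt signalling in such cells. It could also be transfected directly for transient Wnt3a expression.
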