Addgene plasmid #12518: pAd-Wnt3a
Depositing lab: Tong-Chuan He. Depositing organization: University of Chicago. Publication: Connective tissue growth factor (CTGF) is regulated by Wnt and bone morphogenetic proteins signaling in osteoblast differentiation of mesenchymal stem cells. Luo Q, Kang Q, Si W, Jiang W, Park JK, Peng Y, Li X, Luu HH, Luo J, Montag AG, Haydon RC, He TC. J Biol Chem. 2004 Dec 31. 279(53):55958-68. 10.1074/jbc.M407810200 PubMed 15496414.
Backbone
  Vector backbone: pAdTrack-CMV
  Backbone size w/o insert (bp): 9220
  Vector type: Mammalian Expression, Adenoviral
  Selectable markers: Neomycin (select with G418)
Growth in bacteria
  Bacterial resistance: Kanamycin, 50 μg/mL
  Growth temperature: 37°C
  Growth strain: DH5alpha
  Copy number: High Copy
Gene/Insert
  Gene/Insert name: Wnt3A
  Species: M. musculus (mouse)
  Entrez Gene: Wnt3a (a.k.a. Wnt-3a, vt)
  Cloning method: Restriction Enzyme
  Sequencing primers: 5′ na
Resource information
  A portion of this plasmid was derived from a plasmid made by: Roel Nusse, Stanford
Terms and licenses: Academic/Nonprofit Terms; Industry Terms: Not Available to Industry
How to cite: pAd-Wnt3a was a gift from Tong-Chuan He (Addgene plasmid # 12518 ; http://n2t.net/addgene:12518 ; RRID:Addgene_12518)
